>Addgene plasmid #144548 | TFORF3072 | addgene full sequence | sequence record 404263 | Addgene NGS Result
TTAATGTAGTCTTATGCAATACTCTTGTAGTCTTGCAACATGGTAACGATGAGTTAGCAACATGCCTTAC
AAGGAGAGAAAAAGCACCGTGCATGCCGATTGGTGGAAGTAAGGTGGTACGATCGTGCCTTATTAGGAAG
GCAACAGACGGGTCTGACATGGATTGGACGAACCACTGAATTGCCGCATTGCAGAGATATTGTATTTAAG
TGCCTAGCTCGATACATAAACGGGTCTCTCTGGTTAGACCAGATCTGAGCCTGGGAGCTCTCTGGCTAAC
TAGGGAACCCACTGCTTAAGCCTCAATAAAGCTTGCCTTGAGTGCTTCAAGTAGTGTGTGCCCGTCTGTT
GTGTGACTCTGGTAACTAGAGATCCCTCAGACCCTTTTAGTCAGTGTGGAAAATCTCTAGCAGTGGCGCC
CGAACAGGGACTTGAAAGCGAAAGGGAAACCAGAGGAGCTCTCTCGACGCAGGACTCGGCTTGCTGAAGC
GCGCACGGCAAGAGGCGAGGGGCGGCGACTGGTGAGTACGCCAAAAATTTTGACTAGCGGAGGCTAGAAG
GAGAGAGATGGGTGCGAGAGCGTCAGTATTAAGCGGGGGAGAATTAGATCGCGATGGGAAAAAATTCGGT
TAAGGCCAGGGGGAAAGAAAAAATATAAATTAAAACATATAGTATGGGCAAGCAGGGAGCTAGAACGATT
CGCAGTTAATCCTGGCCTGTTAGAAACATCAGAAGGCTGTAGACAAATACTGGGACAGCTACAACCATCC
CTTCAGACAGGATCAGAAGAACTTAGATCATTATATAATACAGTAGCAACCCTCTATTGTGTGCATCAAA
GGATAGAGATAAAAGACACCAAGGAAGCTTTAGACAAGATAGAGGAAGAGCAAAACAAAAGTAAGACCAC
CGCACAGCAAGCGGCCGCTGATCTTCAGACCTGGAGGAGGAGATATGAGGGACAATTGGAGAAGTGAATT
ATATAAATATAAAGTAGTAAAAATTGAACCATTAGGAGTAGCACCCACCAAGGCAAAGAGAAGAGTGGTG
CAGAGAGAAAAAAGAGCAGTGGGAATAGGAGCTTTGTTCCTTGGGTTCTTGGGAGCAGCAGGAAGCACTA
TGGGCGCAGCGTCAATGACGCTGACGGTACAGGCCAGACAATTATTGTCTGGTATAGTGCAGCAGCAGAA
CAATTTGCTGAGGGCTATTGAGGCGCAACAGCATCTGTTGCAACTCACAGTCTGGGGCATCAAGCAGCTC
CAGGCAAGAATCCTGGCTGTGGAAAGATACCTAAAGGATCAACAGCTCCTGGGGATTTGGGGTTGCTCTG
GAAAACTCATTTGCACCACTGCTGTGCCTTGGAATGCTAGTTGGAGTAATAAATCTCTGGAACAGATTTG
GAATCACACGACCTGGATGGAGTGGGACAGAGAAATTAACAATTACACAAGCTTAATACACTCCTTAATT
GAAGAATCGCAAAACCAGCAAGAAAAGAATGAACAAGAATTATTGGAATTAGATAAATGGGCAAGTTTGT
GGAATTGGTTTAACATAACAAATTGGCTGTGGTATATAAAATTATTCATAATGATAGTAGGAGGCTTGGT
AGGTTTAAGAATAGTTTTTGCTGTACTTTCTATAGTGAATAGAGTTAGGCAGGGATATTCACCATTATCG
TTTCAGACCCACCTCCCAACCCCGAGGGGACCCATGCATTGCATCTCAATTAGTCAGCAACCAGGTGTGG
AAAGTCCCCAGGCTCCCCAGCAGGCAGAAGTATGCAAAGCATGCGTCTCAATTAGTCAGCAACCATAGTC
CCGCCCCTAACTCCGCCCATCCCGCCCCTAACTCCGCCCAGTTCCGCCCATTCTCCGCCCCATGGCTGAC
TAATTTTTTTTATTTATGCAGAGGCCGAGGCCGCCTCGGCCTCTGAGCTATTCCAGAAGTAGTGAGGAGG
CTTTTTTGGAGGCCTAGGCTTTTGCAAAAAGCTTTCTAGAGGTACCACCGGAGCTTACCATGACCGAGTA
CAAGCCCACGGTGCGCCTCGCCACCCGCGACGACGTCCCCAGGGCCGTACGCACCCTCGCCGCCGCGTTC
GCCGACTACCCCGCCACGCGCCACACCGTCGATCCGGACCGCCACATCGAGCGGGTCACCGAGCTGCAAG
AACTCTTCCTCACGCGCGTCGGGCTCGACATCGGCAAGGTGTGGGTCGCGGACGACGGCGCCGCCGTGGC
GGTCTGGACCACGCCGGAGAGCGTCGAAGCGGGGGCGGTGTTCGCCGAGATCGGCCCGCGCATGGCCGAG
TTGAGCGGTTCCCGGCTGGCCGCGCAGCAACAGATGGAAGGCCTCCTGGCGCCGCACCGGCCCAAGGAGC
CCGCGTGGTTCCTGGCCACCGTCGGCGTCTCGCCCGACCACCAGGGCAAGGGTCTGGGCAGCGCCGTCGT
GCTCCCCGGAGTGGAGGCGGCCGAGCGCGCCGGGGTGCCCGCCTTCCTGGAGACCTCCGCGCCCCGCAAC
CTCCCCTTCTACGAGCGGCTCGGCTTCACCGTCACCGCCGACGTCGAGGTGCCCGAAGGACCGCGCACCT
GGTGCATGACCCGCAAGCCCGGTGCCAGTTAACGAATTCTAGATCTTGAGACAAATGGCAGTATTCATCC
ACAATTTTAAAAGAAAAGGGGGGATTGGGGGGTACAGTGCAGGGGAAAGAATAGTAGACATAATAGCAAC
AGACATACAAACTAAAGAATTACAAAAACAAATTACAAAAATTCAAAATTTTCGGGTTTATTACAGGGAC
AGCAGAGATCCACTTTGGCGCCGGCTCGAGGCCTGCAGGTGCAAAGATGGATAAAGTTTTAAACAGAGAG
GAATCTTTGCAGCTAATGGACCTTCTAGGTCTTGAAAGGAGTGGGAATTGGCTCCGGTGCCCGTCAGTGG
GCAGAGCGCACATCGCCCACAGTCCCCGAGAAGTTGGGGGGAGGGGTCGGCAATTGAACCGGTGCCTAGA
GAAGGTGGCGCGGGGTAAACTGGGAAAGTGATGTCGTGTACTGGCTCCGCCTTTTTCCCGAGGGTGGGGG
AGAACCGTATATAAGTGCAGTAGTCGCCGTGAACGTTCTTTTTCGCAACGGGTTTGCCGCCAGAACACAG
GTAAGTGCCGTGTGTGGTTCCCGCGGGCCTGGCCTCTTTACGGGTTATGGCCCTTGCGTGCCTTGAATTA
CTTCCACCTGGCTGCAGTACGTGATTCTTGATCCCGAGCTTCGGGTTGGAAGTGGGTGGGAGAGTTCGAG
GCCTTGCGCTTAAGGAGCCCCTTCGCCTCGTGCTTGAGTTGAGGCCTGGCCTGGGCGCTGGGGCCGCCGC
GTGCGAATCTGGTGGCACCTTCGCGCCTGTCTCGCTGCTTTCGATAAGTCTCTAGCCATTTAAAATTTTT
GATGACCTGCTGCGACGCTTTTTTTCTGGCAAGATAGTCTTGTAAATGCGGGCCAAGATCTGCACACTGG
TATTTCGGTTTTTGGGGCCGCGGGCGGCGACGGGGCCCGTGCGTCCCAGCGCACATGTTCGGCGAGGCGG
GGCCTGCGAGCGCGGCCACCGAGAATCGGACGGGGGTAGTCTCAAGCTGGCCGGCCTGCTCTGGTGCCTG
GCCTCGCGCCGCCGTGTATCGCCCCGCCCTGGGCGGCAAGGCTGGCCCGGTCGGCACCAGTTGCGTGAGC
GGAAAGATGGCCGCTTCCCGGCCCTGCTGCAGGGAGCTCAAAATGGAGGACGCGGCGCTCGGGAGAGCGG
GCGGGTGAGTCACCCACACAAAGGAAAAGGGCCTTTCCGTCCTCAGCCGTCGCTTCATGTGACTCCACGG
AGTACCGGGCGCCGTCCAGGCACCTCGATTAGTTCTCGAGCTTTTGGAGTACGTCGTCTTTAGGTTGGGG
GGAGGGGTTTTATGCGATGGAGTTTCCCCACACTGAGTGGGTGGAGACTGAAGTTAGGCCAGCTTGGCAC
TTGATGTAATTCTCCTTGGAATTTGCCCTTTTTGAGTTTGGATCTTGGTTCATTCTCAAGCCTCAGACAG
TGGTTCAAAGTTTTTTTCTTCCATTTCAGGTGTCGTGAGGCTAGCATCGATTGATCAACAAGTTTGTACA
AAAAAGTTGGCATGTTGGTGATACCCCCCGGACTGAGCGAGGAAGAGGAGGCTCTGCAGAAGAAATTCAA
CAAGCTCAAGAAAAAGAAAAAGGCATTGCTGGCTCTGAAGAAGCAAAGTAGCAGCAGCACAACCAGCCAA
GGTGGTGTCAAACGCTCACTATCAGAGCAGCCTGTCATGGACACAGCCACAGCAACAGAGCAGGCAAAGC
AGCTGGTGAAGTCAGGAGCCATCAGTGCCATCAAGGCTGAGACCAAGAACTCAGGCTTCAAGCGTTCTCG
AACCCTTGAGGGGAAGTTAAAGGACCCCGAGAAGGGACCAGTCCCCACTTTCCAGCCGTTCCAGAGGAGC
ATATCTGCTGATGATGACCTGCAAGAGTCATCCAGACGTCCCCAGAGGAAATCTCTGTATGAGAGCTTTG
TGTCTTCTAGTGATCGACTTCGAGAACTAGGACCAGATGGAGAAGAGGCAGAGGGCCCAGGGGCTGGTGA
TGGTCCCCCTCGAAGCTTTGACTGGGGCTATGAAGAACGCAGTGGTGCCCACTCCTCAGCCTCCCCTCCC
CGAAGCCGCAGCCGGGACCGCAGCCATGAGAGGAACCGGGACAGAGACCGAGATCGGGAGCGGGATCGAG
ACCGGGATCGAGACAGAGACAGAGAGCGGGACAGGGATCGGGATCGGGATCGAGATCGAGACCGGGAACG
GGACAGGGATCGGGAGCGGGATCGAGACCGAGACCGAGAGGGTCCTTTCCGCAGGTCGGATTCATTCCCT
GAACGGCGAGCCCCTAGGAAAGGGAATACTCTCTATGTATATGGAGAAGACATGACACCCACCCTTCTCC
GTGGGGCCTTCTCTCCTTTTGGAAACATCATTGACCTCTCCATGGACCCACCCAGAAACTGTGCCTTCGT
CACCTATGAAAAGATGGAGTCAGCAGATCAGGCCGTTGCTGAGCTCAACGGGACCCAGGTGGAGTCTGTA
CAGCTCAAAGTCAACATAGCCCGAAAACAGCCCATGCTGGATGCCGCTACTGGCAAGTCTGTCTGGGGCT
CCCTCGCTGTCCAGAACAGCCCTAAGGGTTGCCACCGGGACAAGAGGACCCAGATTGTCTACAGTGATGA
CGTCTACAAGGAAAACCTTGTGGATGGCTTCTACCCAACTTTCTTGTACAAAGTGGTTGATATCGGTAAG
CCTATCCCTAACCCTCTCCTCGGTCTCGATTCTACGTAGTAATGAACTAGTCCGTAACTTGAAAGTATTT
CGATTTCTTGGCTTTATATATCTTGTGGAAAGGACGACTCAGGTGTCATGTCGTTATGGGAACGCGTTAA
GTCGACAATCAACCTCTGGATTACAAAATTTGTGAAAGATTGACTGGTATTCTTAACTATGTTGCTCCTT
TTACGCTATGTGGATACGCTGCTTTAATGCCTTTGTATCATGCTATTGCTTCCCGTATGGCTTTCATTTT
CTCCTCCTTGTATAAATCCTGGTTGCTGTCTCTTTATGAGGAGTTGTGGCCCGTTGTCAGGCAACGTGGC
GTGGTGTGCACTGTGTTTGCTGACGCAACCCCCACTGGTTGGGGCATTGCCACCACCTGTCAGCTCCTTT
CCGGGACTTTCGCTTTCCCCCTCCCTATTGCCACGGCGGAACTCATCGCCGCCTGCCTTGCCCGCTGCTG
GACAGGGGCTCGGCTGTTGGGCACTGACAATTCCGTGGTGTTGTCGGGGAAATCATCGTCCTTTCCTTGG
CTGCTCGCCTGTGTTGCCACCTGGATTCTGCGCGGGACGTCCTTCTGCTACGTCCCTTCGGCCCTCAATC
CAGCGGACCTTCCTTCCCGCGGCCTGCTGCCGGCTCTGCGGCCTCTTCCGCGTCTTCGCCTTCGCCCTCA
GACGAGTCGGATCTCCCTTTGGGCCGCCTCCCCGCGTCGACTTTAAGACCAATGACTTACAAGGCAGCTG
TAGATCTTAGCCACTTTTTAAAAGAAAAGGGGGGACTGGAAGGGCTAATTCACTCCCAACGAAGACAAGA
TCTGCTTTTTGCTTGTACTGGGTCTCTCTGGTTAGACCAGATCTGAGCCTGGGAGCTCTCTGGCTAACTA
GGGAACCCACTGCTTAAGCCTCAATAAAGCTTGCCTTGAGTGCTTCAAGTAGTGTGTGCCCGTCTGTTGT
GTGACTCTGGTAACTAGAGATCCCTCAGACCCTTTTAGTCAGTGTGGAAAATCTCTAGCAGTACGTATAG
TAGTTCATGTCATCTTATTATTCAGTATTTATAACTTGCAAAGAAATGAATATCAGAGAGTGAGAGGAAC
TTGTTTATTGCAGCTTATAATGGTTACAAATAAAGCAATAGCATCACAAATTTCACAAATAAAGCATTTT
TTTCACTGCATTCTAGTTGTGGTTTGTCCAAACTCATCAATGTATCTTATCATGTCTGGCTCTAGCTATC
CCGCCCCTAACTCCGCCCATCCCGCCCCTAACTCCGCCCAGTTCCGCCCATTCTCCGCCCCATGGCTGAC
TAATTTTTTTTATTTATGCAGAGGCCGAGGCCGCCTCGGCCTCTGAGCTATTCCAGAAGTAGTGAGGAGG
CTTTTTTGGAGGCCTAGGGACGTACCCAATTCGCCCTATAGTGAGTCGTATTACGCGCGCTCACTGGCCG
TCGTTTTACAACGTCGTGACTGGGAAAACCCTGGCGTTACCCAACTTAATCGCCTTGCAGCACATCCCCC
TTTCGCCAGCTGGCGTAATAGCGAAGAGGCCCGCACCGATCGCCCTTCCCAACAGTTGCGCAGCCTGAAT
GGCGAATGGG
[124 nt withheld, positions 6941-7064]
C
[91 nt withheld, positions 7066-7156]
A
[49 nt withheld, positions 7158-7206]
CCTTTGACGTTGGAGTCCACGTTCTTT
[37 nt withheld, positions 7234-7270]
ACCCTATCTCGGTCTATTCTTTTGATTTATAAGGGATTTTGCCGATTTCGGCCTATTGGTTAAAAAATGA
GCTGATTTAACAAAAATTTAACGCGAATTTTAACAAAATATTAACGCTTACAATTTAGGTGGCACTTTTC
GGGGAAATGTGCGCGGAACCCCTATTTGTTTATTTTTCTAAATACATTCAAATATGTATCCGCTCATGAG
ACAATAACCCTGATAAATGCTTCAATAATATTGAAAAAGGAAGAGTATGAGTATTCAACATTTCCGTGTC
GCCCTTATTCCCTTTTTTGCGGCATTTTGCCTTCCTGTTTTTGCTCACCCAGAAACGCTGGTGAAAGTAA
AAGATGCTGAAGATCAGTTGGGTGCACGAGTGGGTTACATCGAACTGGATCTCAACAGCGGTAAGATCCT
TGAGAGTTTTCGCCCCGAAGAACGTTTTCCAATGATGAGCACTTTTAAAGTTCTGCTATGTGGCGCGGTA
TTATCCCGTATTGACGCCGGGCAAGAGCAACTCGGTCGCCGCATACACTATTCTCAGAATGACTTGGTTG
AGTACTCACCAGTCACAGAAAAGCATCTTACGGATGGCATGACAGTAAGAGAATTATGCAGTGCTGCCAT
AACCATGAGTGATAACACTGCGGCCAACTTACTTCTGACAACGATCGGAGGACCGAAGGAGCTAACCGCT
TTTTTGCACAACATGGGGGATCATGTAACTCGCCTTGATCGTTGGGAACCGGAGCTGAATGAAGCCATAC
CAAACGACGAGCGTGACACCACGATGCCTGTAGCAATGGCAACAACGTTGCGCAAACTATTAACTGGCGA
ACTACTTACTCTAGCTTCCCGGCAACAATTAATAGACTGGATGGAGGCGGATAAAGTTGCAGGACCACTT
CTGCGCTCGGCCCTTCCGGCTGGCTGGTTTATTGCTGATAAATCTGGAGCCGGTGAGCGTGGGTCTCGCG
GTATCATTGCAGCACTGGGGCCAGATGGTAAGCCCTCCCGTATCGTAGTTATCTACACGACGGGGAGTCA
GGCAACTATGGATGAACGAAATAGACAGATCGCTGAGATAGGTGCCTCACTGATTAAGCATTGGTAACTG
TCAGACCAAGTTTACTCATATATACTTTAGATTGATTTAAAACTTCATTTTTAATTTAAAAGGATCTAGG
TGAAGATCCTTTTTGATAATCTCATGACCAAAATCCCTTAACGTGAGTTTTCGTTCCACTGAGCGTCAGA
CCCCGTAGAAAAGATCAAAGGATCTTCTTGAGATCCTTTTTTTCTGCGCGTAATCTGCTGCTTGCAAACA
AAAAAACCACCGCTACCAGCGGTGGTTTGTTTGCCGGATCAAGAGCTACCAACTCTTTTTCCGAAGGTAA
CTGGCTTCAGCAGAGCGCAGATACCAAATACTGTTCTTCTAGTGTAGCCGTAGTTAGGCCACCACTTCAA
GAACTCTGTAGCACCGCCTACATACCTCGCTCTGCTAATCCTGTTACCAGTGGCTGCTGCCAGTGGCGAT
AAGTCGTGTCTTACCGGGTTGGACTCAAGACGATAGTTACCGGATAAGGCGCAGCGGTCGGGCTGAACGG
GGGGTTCGTGCACACAGCCCAGCTTGGAGCGAACGACCTACACCGAACTGAGATACCTACAGCGTGAGCT
ATGAGAAAGCGCCACGCTTCCCGAAGGGAGAAAGGCGGACAGGTATCCGGTAAGCGGCAGGGTCGGAACA
GGAGAGCGCACGAGGGAGCTTCCAGGGGGAAACGCCTGGTATCTTTATAGTCCTGTCGGGTTTCGCCACC
TCTGACTTGAGCGTCGATTTTTGTGATGCTCGTCAGGGGGGCGGAGCCTATGGAAAAACGCCAGCAACGC
GGCCTTTTTACGGTTCCTGGCCTTTTGCTGGCCTTTTGCTCACATGTTCTTTCCTGCGTTATCCCCTGAT
TCTGTGGATAACCGTATTACCGCCTTTGAGTGAGCTGATACCGCTCGCCGCAGCCGAACGACCGAGCGCA
GCGAGTCAGTGAGCGAGGAAGCGGAAGAGCGCCCAATACGCAAACCGCCTCTCCCCGCGCGTTGGCCGAT
TCATTAATGCAGCTGGCACGACAGGTTTCCCGACTGGAAAGCGGGCAGTGAGCGCAACGCAATTAATGTG
AGTTAGCTCACTCATTAGGCACCCCAGGCTTTACACTTTATGCTTCCGGCTCGTATGTTGTGTGGAATTG
TGAGCGGATAACAATTTCACACAGGAAACAGCTATGACCATGATTACGCCAAGCGCGCAATTAACCCTCA
CTAAAGGGAACAAAAGCTGGAGCTGCAAGC
Features (pLannotate 1.2.2; 34 found; start..end, strand, type, name):
      5..231     +  promoter       RSV promoter: Rous sarcoma virus enhancer/promoter
    232..412     +  LTR            5' LTR (truncated): truncated 5' long terminal repeat (LTR) from HIV-1
    459..584     +  misc_feature   HIV-1 Ψ: packaging signal of human immunodeficiency virus type 1
    568..931     +  CDS            HIV-1 gag (fragment): gag protein from human immunodeficiency virus 1; gag
   1077..1310    +  misc_feature   RRE: The Rev response element (RRE) of HIV-1 allows for Rev-dependent mRNA export from the nucleus to the cytoplasm.
   1687..1713    +  CDS            Rev (fragment): human immunodeficiency virus 1 (HIV-1) Rev protein; rev; enhances nuclear export of unspliced and incompletely spliced viral mRNAs
   1720..1743    +  promoter       SV40 promoter (fragment): SV40 early promoter
   1744..1815    +  promoter       SV40 promoter (fragment): SV40 enhancer and early promoter
   1839..1974    +  rep_origin     SV40 ori: SV40 origin of replication
   2020..2616    +  CDS            PuroR (fragment): puromycin N-acetyltransferase; pac from Streptomyces; confers resistance to puromycin
   2665..2782    +  misc_feature   cPPT/CTS: central polypurine tract and central termination sequence of HIV-1
   2847..2913    +  CDS            small t antigen (fragment): SV40 (simian virus 40) small t antigen
   2920..4098    +  promoter       EF-1α promoter: strong constitutive promoter for human elongation factor EF-1α
   4119..4136    +  protein_bind   attB1 (fragment): mutant version of attB; core recombination site for the Gateway® BP reaction BP Clonase™
   4142..5281    +  CDS            NELFE: NELFE_HUMAN - Also known as RD, RDBP. Experimental evidence at protein level: Swiss-Prot protein existence level 1. (Microbial infection) The NELF complex is involved in HIV-1 latency possibly involving recruitment of PCF11 to paused RNA polymerase II. From Homo sapiens (Human).
   5283..5307    -  protein_bind   attB2: mutant version of attB; recombination site for the Gateway® BP reaction BP Clonase™
   5315..5356    +  CDS            V5 tag: epitope tag from simian virus 5
   5372..5425    +  promoter       U6 promoter (fragment): RNA polymerase III promoter for human U6 snRNA
   5467..6055    +  misc_feature   WPRE: woodchuck hepatitis virus posttranscriptional regulatory element
   6106..6125    +  misc_feature   cPPT/CTS (fragment): central polypurine tract and central termination sequence of HIV-1
   6127..6360    +  LTR            3' LTR (ΔU3): self-inactivating 3' long terminal repeat (LTR) from HIV-1
   6438..6559    +  polyA_signal   SV40 poly(A) signal: SV40 polyadenylation signal
   6599..6734    +  rep_origin     SV40 ori: SV40 origin of replication
   6755..6773    -  promoter       T7 promoter: promoter for bacteriophage T7 RNA polymerase
   6781..6936    +  CDS            lacZα (fragment): LacZα fragment of β-galactosidase; lacZ fragment
   6941..7369    +  rep_origin     f1 ori (sequence partly withheld): f1 bacteriophage origin of replication; arrow indicates direction of (+) strand synthesis
   7422..7526    +  promoter       AmpR promoter: bla
   7527..8387    +  CDS            AmpR: β-lactamase; bla; confers resistance to ampicillin, carbenicillin, and related antibiotics
   8558..9146    +  rep_origin     ori: high-copy-number ColE1/pMB1/pBR322/pUC origin of replication
   9329..9421    +  CDS            lacI (fragment): lac repressor; lacI; The lac repressor binds to the lac operator to inhibit transcription in E. coli. This inhibition can be relieved by adding lactose or isopropyl-β-D-thiogalactopyranoside (IPTG).
   9434..9455    +  protein_bind   CAP binding site: CAP binding activates transcription in the presence of cAMP. E. coli catabolite activator protein
   9470..9500    +  promoter       lac promoter: promoter for the E. coli lac operon
   9508..9524    +  protein_bind   lac operator: The lac repressor binds to the lac operator to inhibit transcription in E. coli. This inhibition can be relieved by adding lactose or isopropyl-β-D-thiogalactopyranoside (IPTG). lac repressor encoded by lacI
   9569..9587    +  promoter       T3 promoter: promoter for bacteriophage T3 RNA polymerase
