[The description below was written by a language model from this plasmid's Addgene catalogue record and pLannotate feature annotations shown in this document.]
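Description:
TFORF3072 is a lentiviral mammalian expression plasmid built on the pLX_TRC317 backbone and carrying the human NELFE open reading frame, which encodes the E subunit of the negative elongation factor complex. It belongs to a barcoded transcription factor ORF collection. In bacteria it is maintained through a high-copy ColE1/pUC-type origin and selected with ampicillin via the β-lactamase gene. An f1 origin and residual lac/T7/T3 elements from the cloning backbone are also present. The depositor notes that recombination can occur during propagation, as is common for LTR-containing plasmids.

The viral portion follows a third-generation, self-inactivating design. An RSV promoter drives a truncated HIV-1 5' LTR, followed by the Ψ packaging signal, a gag fragment, the RRE for Rev-dependent nuclear export and a cPPT/CTS. The cassette ends in a ΔU3 3' LTR that disables LTR promoter activity after integration. Inside the transfer cassette, an SV40 promoter drives the puromycin N-acetyltransferase gene for selection of transduced cells. A separate EF-1α promoter drives NELFE, which was inserted by Gateway cloning and is therefore flanked by attB1 and attB2 sites. The ORF reads through into a C-terminal V5 epitope tag for detection, and a downstream WPRE enhances transcript stability and expression.

According to the record, each construct in the collection carries a unique 24-bp barcode that identifies the ORF, although the feature table does not annotate it as a distinct element. The barcode allows the overexpressed factor to be identified in pooled screens, such as those examining directed differentiation.
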