Addgene plasmid #144548: TFORF3072
Purpose: Lentiviral vector for overexpressing transcription factor ORFs with unique 24-bp barcodes. Barcodes facilitate identification of transcription factors in pooled screens.
Depositing lab: Feng Zhang. Depositing organization: Broad Institute. Publication: A transcription factor atlas of directed differentiation. Joung J, Ma S, Tay T, Geiger-Schuller KR, Kirchgatterer PC, Verdine VK, Guo B, Arias-Garcia MA, Allen WE, Singh A, Kuksenko O, Abudayyeh OO, Gootenberg JS, Fu Z, Macrae RK, Buenrostro JD, Regev A, Zhang F. Cell. 2023 Jan 5;186(1):209-229.e26. doi: 10.1016/j.cell.2022.11.026. PubMed 36608654.
Backbone
  Vector backbone: pLX_TRC317
  Backbone manufacturer: Broad Institute Genetic Perturbation Platform
  Backbone size w/o insert (bp): 8264
  Vector type: Mammalian Expression, Lentiviral
  Selectable markers: Puromycin
Growth in bacteria
  Bacterial resistance: Ampicillin, 100 μg/mL
  Growth temperature: 37°C
  Growth strain: NEB Stable
  Copy number: High Copy
Gene/Insert
  Gene/Insert name: NELFE
  Species: H. sapiens (human)
  Insert size (bp): 1346
  Entrez Gene: NELFE (a.k.a. D6S45, NELF-E, RD, RDBP, RDP)
  Promoter: EF1a
  Tag / fusion protein: V5 (C terminal on insert)
  Cloning method: Gateway Cloning
  Sequencing primers: 5′ GGGTGGAGACTGAAGTTAGGCCAG; 3′ CACATAGCGTAAAAGGAGCAACATAG
Resource information
  A portion of this plasmid was derived from a plasmid made by: Broad Institute Genetic Perturbation Platform
Terms and licenses: Academic/Nonprofit Terms; Industry Terms: Not Available to Industry
Depositor comments: NM_002904.5 Please test multiple small colonies in case of plasmid recombination. To make this collection available in a timely manner, a portion of this collection was not fully sequenced by Addgene. If an Addgene verified full plasmid sequence is not available, please contact us prior to placing an order to request the full sequence.
How to cite: TFORF3072 was a gift from Feng Zhang (Addgene plasmid # 144548 ; http://n2t.net/addgene:144548 ; RRID:Addgene_144548)
