>Addgene plasmid #144548 | TFORF3072 | depositor partial sequence | sequence record 285759 | Insert
ATCGATTGATCAACAAGTTTGTACAAAAAAGTTGGCATGTTGGTGATACCCCCCGGACTGAGCGAGGAAG
AGGAGGCTCTGCAGAAGAAATTCAACAAGCTCAAGAAAAAGAAAAAGGCATTGCTGGCTCTGAAGAAGCA
AAGTAGCAGCAGCACAACCAGCCAAGGTGGTGTCAAACGCTCACTATCAGAGCAGCCTGTCATGGACACA
GCCACAGCAACAGAGCAGGCAAAGCAGCTGGTGAAGTCAGGAGCCATCAGTGCCATCAAGGCTGAGACCA
AGAACTCAGGCTTCAAGCGTTCTCGAACCCTTGAGGGGAAGTTAAAGGACCCCGAGAAGGGACCAGTCCC
CACTTTCCAGCCGTTCCAGAGGAGCATATCTGCTGATGATGACCTGCAAGAGTCATCCAGACGTCCCCAG
AGGAAATCTCTGTATGAGAGCTTTGTGTCTTCTAGTGATCGACTTCGAGAACTAGGACCAGATGGAGAAG
AGGCAGAGGGCCCAGGGGCTGGTGATGGTCCCCCTCGAAGCTTTGACTGGGGCTATGAAGAACGCAGTGG
TGCCCACTCCTCAGCCTCCCCTCCCCGAAGCCGCAGCCGGGACCGCAGCCATGAGAGGAACCGGGACAGA
GACCGAGATCGGGAGCGGGATCGAGACCGGGATCGAGACAGAGACAGAGAGCGGGACAGGGATCGGGATC
GGGATCGAGATCGAGACCGGGAACGGGACAGGGATCGGGAGCGGGATCGAGACCGAGACCGAGAGGGTCC
TTTCCGCAGGTCGGATTCATTCCCTGAACGGCGAGCCCCTAGGAAAGGGAATACTCTCTATGTATATGGA
GAAGACATGACACCCACCCTTCTCCGTGGGGCCTTCTCTCCTTTTGGAAACATCATTGACCTCTCCATGG
ACCCACCCAGAAACTGTGCCTTCGTCACCTATGAAAAGATGGAGTCAGCAGATCAGGCCGTTGCTGAGCT
CAACGGGACCCAGGTGGAGTCTGTACAGCTCAAAGTCAACATAGCCCGAAAACAGCCCATGCTGGATGCC
GCTACTGGCAAGTCTGTCTGGGGCTCCCTCGCTGTCCAGAACAGCCCTAAGGGTTGCCACCGGGACAAGA
GGACCCAGATTGTCTACAGTGATGACGTCTACAAGGAAAACCTTGTGGATGGCTTCTACCCAACTTTCTT
GTACAAAGTGGTTGATATCGGTAAGCCTATCCCTAACCCTCTCCTCGGTCTCGATTCTACGTAGTAATGA
ACTAGTCCGTAACTTGAAAGTATTTCGATTTCTTGGCTTTATATATCTTGTGGAAAGGACGACTCAGGTG
TCATGTCGTTATGGGA
