>Addgene plasmid #144548 | TFORF3072 | depositor partial sequence | sequence record 285760 | Barcode
CTCAGGTGTCATGTCGTTATGGGA
